Addgene plasmid #155234: C1-CFP-Lyn11
Purpose: membane marker
Depositing lab: Tobias Meyer. Publication: Membrane-proximal F-actin restricts local membrane protrusions and directs cell migration. Bisaria A, Hayer A, Garbett D, Cohen D, Meyer T. Science. 2020 Jun 12;368(6496):1205-1210. doi: 10.1126/science.aay7794. PubMed 32527825.
Backbone
  Vector backbone: pEGFP-C1
  Vector type: Mammalian Expression
Growth in bacteria
  Bacterial resistance: Kanamycin, 50 μg/mL
  Growth temperature: 37°C
  Growth strain: DH5alpha
  Copy number: High Copy
Gene/Insert
  Gene/Insert name: Lyn11 membrane targeted CFP. Membrane control
  Species: H. sapiens (human)
  Tag / fusion protein: CFP (C terminal on insert)
  Cloning method: Restriction Enzyme; 5′ cloning site Unknown (unknown if destroyed)
Terms and licenses: Academic/Nonprofit Terms; Industry Terms: Not Available to Industry
How to cite: C1-CFP-Lyn11 was a gift from Tobias Meyer (Addgene plasmid # 155234 ; http://n2t.net/addgene:155234 ; RRID:Addgene_155234)
