[The description below was written by a language model from this plasmid's Addgene catalogue record and pLannotate feature annotations shown in this document.]
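Description:
C1-CFP-Lyn11 is a mammalian expression plasmid built on the pEGFP-C1 backbone, in which the original green fluorescent protein has been replaced by a cyan variant (CFP) directed to the plasma membrane by the Lyn11 targeting motif. Lyn11 is the short N-terminal sequence of the human Lyn kinase, whose myristoylation and palmitoylation signals anchor a fused protein to the inner leaflet of the plasma membrane. Expression is driven by the human cytomegalovirus immediate early enhancer and promoter and terminated by the SV40 polyadenylation signal. The feature table annotates the mammalian codon-optimized CFP coding sequence followed by the C1-type multiple cloning site, but it does not annotate the Lyn11 segment. The catalogue lists CFP as C-terminal on the insert, which would place Lyn11 upstream of CFP in the gap after the promoter, though the record does not explicitly confirm this and the cloning sites are listed as unknown.

The 4,749 nt plasmid is propagated at high copy in E. coli through a ColE1/pUC-type origin and also carries an f1 origin for single-stranded DNA production. A single NeoR/KanR (Tn5 aminoglycoside phosphotransferase) cassette serves both hosts: a bacterial bla-type promoter provides kanamycin resistance in E. coli, while the SV40 enhancer/early promoter and HSV TK polyadenylation signal allow G418 selection of stably transfected mammalian cells. The small large T antigen, ble and bGH poly(A) fragments are probably backbone remnants or annotation hits, not functional parts.

The stated purpose is a membrane marker and membrane control. It gives a cyan plasma-membrane reference signal for live-cell fluorescence imaging, and was deposited with work on membrane-proximal F-actin, membrane protrusions and cell migration.
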