Features (pLannotate 1.2.2; 14 found; start..end, strand, type, name):
     61..364     +  enhancer       CMV enhancer: human cytomegalovirus immediate early enhancer
    365..568     +  promoter       CMV promoter: human cytomegalovirus (CMV) immediate early promoter
    640..1356    +  CDS            CFP: cyan variant of GFP mammalian codon-optimized
   1357..1413    +  misc_feature   MCS: multiple cloning site
   1430..1514    +  CDS            large T antigen (fragment): large T antigen from SV40 (simian virus 40)
   1537..1658    +  polyA_signal   SV40 poly(A) signal: SV40 polyadenylation signal
   1692..2120    -  rep_origin     f1 ori (sequence partly withheld): f1 bacteriophage origin of replication; arrow indicates direction of (+) strand synthesis
   2147..2251    +  promoter       AmpR promoter: bla
   2253..2610    +  promoter       SV40 promoter: SV40 enhancer and early promoter
   2645..3439    +  CDS            NeoR/KanR: aminoglycoside phosphotransferase from Tn5; aph(3')-II (or nptII); confers resistance to neomycin, kanamycin, and G418 (Geneticin®)
   3460..3612    +  CDS            ble (fragment): BLE_KLEPN - Experimental evidence at protein level: Swiss-Prot protein existence level 1. Binding protein with a strong affinity to the bleomycin family of antibiotics. Binds to CL990; an antimitotic-antibiotic compound. From Klebsiella pneumoniae.
   3671..3718    +  polyA_signal   HSV TK poly(A) signal: herpes simplex virus thymidine kinase polyadenylation signal (Cole and Stacy, 1985)
   3809..3825    -  polyA_signal   bGH poly(A) signal (fragment): bovine growth hormone polyadenylation signal
   4047..4635    +  rep_origin     ori: high-copy-number ColE1/pMB1/pBR322/pUC origin of replication
>Addgene plasmid #155234 | C1-CFP-Lyn11 | addgene full sequence | sequence record 309993 | Addgene NGS Result
TAGTTATTAATAGTAATCAATTACGGGGTCATTAGTTCATAGCCCATATATGGAGTTCCGCGTTACATAA
CTTACGGTAAATGGCCCGCCTGGCTGACCGCCCAACGACCCCCGCCCATTGACGTCAATAATGACGTATG
TTCCCATAGTAACGCCAATAGGGACTTTCCATTGACGTCAATGGGTGGAGTATTTACGGTAAACTGCCCA
CTTGGCAGTACATCAAGTGTATCATATGCCAAGTACGCCCCCTATTGACGTCAATGACGGTAAATGGCCC
GCCTGGCATTATGCCCAGTACATGACCTTATGGGACTTTCCTACTTGGCAGTACATCTACGTATTAGTCA
TCGCTATTACCATGGTGATGCGGTTTTGGCAGTACATCAATGGGCGTGGATAGCGGTTTGACTCACGGGG
ATTTCCAAGTCTCCACCCCATTGACGTCAATGGGAGTTTGTTTTGGCACCAAAATCAACGGGACTTTCCA
AAATGTCGTAACAACTCCGCCCCATTGACGCAAATGGGCGGTAGGCGTGTACGGTGGGAGGTCTATATAA
GCAGAGCTGGTTTAGTGAACCGTCAGATCCGCTAGCGATGGGATGTATTAAATCAAAAAGGAAAGACGGA
GCTGGTGCGATGGTGAGCAAGGGCGAGGAGCTGTTCACCGGGGTGGTGCCCATCCTGGTCGAGCTGGACG
GCGACGTAAACGGCCACAGGTTCAGCGTGTCCGGCGAGGGCGAGGGCGATGCCACCTACGGCAAGCTGAC
CCTGAAGTTCATCTGCACCACCGGCAAGCTGCCCGTGCCCTGGCCCACCCTCGTGACCACCCTGACCTGG
GGCGTGCAGTGCTTCAGCCGCTACCCCGACCACATGAAGCAGCACGACTTCTTCAAGTCCGCCATGCCCG
AAGGCTACGTCCAGGAGCGTACCATCTTCTTCAAGGACGACGGCAACTACAAGACCCGCGCCGAGGTGAA
GTTCGAGGGCGACACCCTGGTGAACCGCATCGAGCTGAAGGGCATCGACTTCAAGGAGGACGGCAACATC
CTGGGGCACAAGCTGGAGTACAACTACATCAGCCACAACGTCTATATCACCGCCGACAAGCAGAAGAACG
GCATCAAGGCCCACTTCAAGATCCGCCACAACATCGAGGACGGCAGCGTGCAGCTCGCCGACCACTACCA
GCAGAACACCCCCATCGGCGACGGCCCCGTGCTGCTGCCCGACAACCACTACCTGAGCACCCAGTCCGCC
CTGAGCAAAGACCCCAACGAGAAGCGCGATCACATGGTCCTGCTGGAGTTCGTGACCGCCGCCGGGATCA
CTCTCGGCATGGACGAGCTGTACAAGAGATCTCGAGCTCAAGCTTCGAATTCTGCAGTCGACGGTACCGC
GGGCCCGGGATCCACCGGATCTAGATAACTGATCATAATCAGCCATACCACATTTGTAGAGGTTTTACTT
GCTTTAAAAAACCTCCCACACCTCCCCCTGAACCTGAAACATAAAATGAATGCAATTGTTGTTGTTAACT
TGTTTATTGCAGCTTATAATGGTTACAAATAAAGCAATAGCATCACAAATTTCACAAATAAAGCATTTTT
TTCACTGCATTCTAGTTGTGGTTTGTCCAAACTCATCAATGTATCTTAACGCGTAAATTGTAAGCGTTAA
TATTTTGTTAAAATTCGCGTTAAATTTTTGTTAAATCAGCTCATTTTTTAACCAATAGGCCGAAATCGGC
AAAATCCCTTATAAATCAAAAGAATAGACCGAGATAGGGT
[37 nt withheld, positions 1791-1827]
AAAGAACGTGGACTCCAACGTCAAAGG
[49 nt withheld, positions 1855-1903]
T
[91 nt withheld, positions 1905-1995]
G
[124 nt withheld, positions 1997-2120]
CAGGTGGCACTTTTCGGGGAAATGTGCGCGGAACCCCTATTTGTTTATTTTTCTAAATACATTCAAATAT
GTATCCGCTCATGAGACAATAACCCTGATAAATGCTTCAATAATATTGAAAAAGGAAGAGTCCTGAGGCG
GAAAGAACCAGCTGTGGAATGTGTGTCAGTTAGGGTGTGGAAAGTCCCCAGGCTCCCCAGCAGGCAGAAG
TATGCAAAGCATGCATCTCAATTAGTCAGCAACCAGGTGTGGAAAGTCCCCAGGCTCCCCAGCAGGCAGA
AGTATGCAAAGCATGCATCTCAATTAGTCAGCAACCATAGTCCCGCCCCTAACTCCGCCCATCCCGCCCC
TAACTCCGCCCAGTTCCGCCCATTCTCCGCCCCATGGCTGACTAATTTTTTTTATTTATGCAGAGGCCGA
GGCCGCCTCGGCCTCTGAGCTATTCCAGAAGTAGTGAGGAGGCTTTTTTGGAGGCCTAGGCTTTTGCAAA
GATCGATCAAGAGACAGGATGAGGATCGTTTCGCATGATTGAACAAGATGGATTGCACGCAGGTTCTCCG
GCCGCTTGGGTGGAGAGGCTATTCGGCTATGACTGGGCACAACAGACAATCGGCTGCTCTGATGCCGCCG
TGTTCCGGCTGTCAGCGCAGGGGCGCCCGGTTCTTTTTGTCAAGACCGACCTGTCCGGTGCCCTGAATGA
ACTGCAAGACGAGGCAGCGCGGCTATCGTGGCTGGCCACGACGGGCGTTCCTTGCGCAGCTGTGCTCGAC
GTTGTCACTGAAGCGGGAAGGGACTGGCTGCTATTGGGCGAAGTGCCGGGGCAGGATCTCCTGTCATCTC
ACCTTGCTCCTGCCGAGAAAGTATCCATCATGGCTGATGCAATGCGGCGGCTGCATACGCTTGATCCGGC
TACCTGCCCATTCGACCACCAAGCGAAACATCGCATCGAGCGAGCACGTACTCGGATGGAAGCCGGTCTT
GTCGATCAGGATGATCTGGACGAAGAGCATCAGGGGCTCGCGCCAGCCGAACTGTTCGCCAGGCTCAAGG
CGAGCATGCCCGACGGCGAGGATCTCGTCGTGACCCATGGCGATGCCTGCTTGCCGAATATCATGGTGGA
AAATGGCCGCTTTTCTGGATTCATCGACTGTGGCCGGCTGGGTGTGGCGGACCGCTATCAGGACATAGCG
TTGGCTACCCGTGATATTGCTGAAGAGCTTGGCGGCGAATGGGCTGACCGCTTCCTCGTGCTTTACGGTA
TCGCCGCTCCCGATTCGCAGCGCATCGCCTTCTATCGCCTTCTTGACGAGTTCTTCTGAGCGGGACTCTG
GGGTTCGAAATGACCGACCAAGCGACGCCCAACCTGCCATCACGAGATTTCGATTCCACCGCCGCCTTCT
ATGAAAGGTTGGGCTTCGGAATCGTTTTCCGGGACGCCGGCTGGATGATCCTCCAGCGCGGGGATCTCAT
GCTGGAGTTCTTCGCCCACCCTAGGGGGAGGCTAACTGAAACACGGAAGGAGACAATACCGGAAGGAACC
CGCGCTATGACGGCAATAAAAAGACAGAATAAAACGCACGGTGTTGGGTCGTTTGTTCATAAACGCGGGG
TTCGGTCCCAGGGCTGGCACTCTGTCGATACCCCACCGAGACCCCATTGGGGCCAATACGCCCGCGTTTC
TTCCTTTTCCCCACCCCACCCCCCAAGTTCGGGTGAAGGCCCAGGGCTCGCAGCCAACGTCGGGGCGGCA
GGCCCTGCCATAGCCTCAGGTTACTCATATATACTTTAGATTGATTTAAAACTTCATTTTTAATTTAAAA
GGATCTAGGTGAAGATCCTTTTTGATAATCTCATGACCAAAATCCCTTAACGTGAGTTTTCGTTCCACTG
AGCGTCAGACCCCGTAGAAAAGATCAAAGGATCTTCTTGAGATCCTTTTTTTCTGCGCGTAATCTGCTGC
TTGCAAACAAAAAAACCACCGCTACCAGCGGTGGTTTGTTTGCCGGATCAAGAGCTACCAACTCTTTTTC
CGAAGGTAACTGGCTTCAGCAGAGCGCAGATACCAAATACTGTTCTTCTAGTGTAGCCGTAGTTAGGCCA
CCACTTCAAGAACTCTGTAGCACCGCCTACATACCTCGCTCTGCTAATCCTGTTACCAGTGGCTGCTGCC
AGTGGCGATAAGTCGTGTCTTACCGGGTTGGACTCAAGACGATAGTTACCGGATAAGGCGCAGCGGTCGG
GCTGAACGGGGGGTTCGTGCACACAGCCCAGCTTGGAGCGAACGACCTACACCGAACTGAGATACCTACA
GCGTGAGCTATGAGAAAGCGCCACGCTTCCCGAAGGGAGAAAGGCGGACAGGTATCCGGTAAGCGGCAGG
GTCGGAACAGGAGAGCGCACGAGGGAGCTTCCAGGGGGAAACGCCTGGTATCTTTATAGTCCTGTCGGGT
TTCGCCACCTCTGACTTGAGCGTCGATTTTTGTGATGCTCGTCAGGGGGGCGGAGCCTATGGAAAAACGC
CAGCAACGCGGCCTTTTTACGGTTCCTGGCCTTTTGCTGGCCTTTTGCTCACATGTTCTTTCCTGCGTTA
TCCCCTGATTCTGTGGATAACCGTATTACCGCCATGCAT
